>Addgene plasmid #29243 | pEMS1495 | addgene partial sequence | sequence record 39359 | pEMS1307-fwd 5'-ccgcacgtctaagaaaccat-3'
AGGCGTATCACGAGGCCCTTTCGTCTTCAAGAATTAATTCCGATCATATTCAATAACCCTTAATGAATTC
GAGCTCCTAGGCCGGCCCCCATGAGGAGCAGAGACAAGTTTTGTGGGACCTAAAGTTTATAAAATCGGGT
ACTCTTTTTTTAAGAAAGAAAAAGAATACAAAATCACAGATACAAAATTACTGGGACCCTGACCAGGGCC
TTGAAAGGGGCCTGTGCAAGTGATGAGCCCTCAATTTTAGGCCTCATTCACTTCCCAGCCAATATGCCTC
TAAAATACACCCACTAACTACCCTGGAGAAGGCTGCATGGAGTAGAGGACAGTGAGAAAGGAGAGTGGTT
CTGTTTACCAGTGCTGGGGTTGCTCCCATCCATCGTTTCTACAGGATTCTGGGCTGCAAGAGGCAGGAAG
AAGGAAGAAAAGGAGGGAGAAGGCGTTCCAAGCTGTCAACTATGACAGGGATGGTTAAAAATAGAATCCC
AGCTGGTCTGAGGAGCTGCAGGCAGATATTGGGCCTTTCTTTCTCATGCCAGCTTCTCTGTGGGGTGGGA
GTAGGCTGGCCCATAGGCTCCCTAGCACTCCACCGTTCCTTCTAAAGACTGCCTGGGACTGTTAGCCCCC
TCTAGCTGGAGCCTGGGCTCCAGATGACCACGAAATGGCAGCCTGGAGCTGGGTAGAGGGCTGGGTCTAC
AGAATACTTTTACCTCCATCACCCCATTCCATGCCCTATCCAGCTGTCAGATATGGTCTCTTGAGCTCCT
TCCATCTATTTTCCATTTCTTGAGATCTGATAAA
