[The description below was written by a language model from this plasmid's Addgene catalogue record.]
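Description:
pEMS1495 is a Pleiades Promoter Project plasmid built on the large pEMS1313 backbone (about 18.8 kb without insert). It carries Ple24, a roughly 3.8 kb human MiniPromoter assembled from regulatory sequence of the CCKBR gene, which encodes the gastrin/cholecystokinin type B receptor. The plasmid is maintained in E. coli as a high-copy construct under ampicillin selection. The record gives no feature table, so the origin of replication and the other elements that account for the backbone's considerable size are not stated.

The payload is regulatory DNA rather than a coding sequence. Ple24 was cloned by restriction enzymes between FseI and AscI sites, immediately upstream of a backbone-encoded reporter cassette described as Intron-LacZ-NLS. In this arrangement the MiniPromoter supplies the transcriptional control. The intron is a standard inclusion that generally improves expression of transgene transcripts through splicing. lacZ encodes β-galactosidase, which can be detected histochemically, and the nuclear localisation signal concentrates the enzyme in nuclei so that individual expressing cells are easier to resolve in tissue. Reporter staining therefore reads out where and in which cell types the CCKBR-derived elements are active.

The construct belongs to a toolbox of compact human promoters designed to drive selective expression in defined brain regions and cell populations, and the Ple24 expression pattern is characterised in the associated publications. The catalogue entry does not specify how the cassette is delivered into cells or animals, nor the expression pattern observed for Ple24.
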