Addgene plasmid #29243: pEMS1495
Purpose: Pleiades (Ple) MiniPromoter expression pattern described in Portales-Casamar et al., PNAS, 2010 (PMID: 20807748) and de Leeuw et al., MTM, 2014 (PMID: 24761428).
Depositing lab: Elizabeth Simpson. Depositing organization: University of British Columbia. Publication: A regulatory toolbox of MiniPromoters to drive selective expression in the brain. Portales-Casamar E, Swanson DJ, Liu L, de Leeuw CN, Banks KG, Ho Sui SJ, Fulton DL, Ali J, Amirabbasi M, Arenillas DJ, Babyak N, Black SF, Bonaguro RJ, Brauer E, Candido TR, Castellarin M, Chen J, Chen Y, Cheng JC, Chopra V, Docking TR, Dreolini L, D'Souza CA, Flynn EK, Glenn R, Hatakka K, Hearty TG, Imanian B, Jiang S, Khorasan-zadeh S, Komljenovic I, Laprise S, Liao NY, Lim JS, Lithwick S, Liu F, Liu J, Lu M, McConechy M, McLeod AJ, Milisavljevic M, Mis J, O'Connor K, Palma B, Palmquist DL, Schmouth JF, Swanson MI, Tam B, Ticoll A, Turner JL, Varhol R, Vermeulen J, Watkins RF, Wilson G, Wong BK, Wong SH, Wong TY, Yang GS, Ypsilanti AR, Jones SJ, Holt RA, Goldowitz D, Wasserman WW, Simpson EM. Proc Natl Acad Sci U S A. 2010 Sep 21. 107(38):16589-94. 10.1073/pnas.1009158107 PubMed 20807748.
Backbone
  Vector backbone: pEMS1313
  Backbone size w/o insert (bp): 18843
  Vector type: Pleiades Promoter Project [sic, Pleaides Plieades]
Growth in bacteria
  Bacterial resistance: Ampicillin, 100 μg/mL
  Growth temperature: 37°C
  Growth strain: DH5alpha
  Growth instructions: DH10B
  Copy number: High Copy
Gene/Insert
  Gene/Insert name: Ple24 (alt names: CCKBR; Gastrin/cholecystokinin type B receptor)
  Species: H. sapiens (human)
  Insert size (bp): 3808
  Entrez Gene: CCKBR (a.k.a. CCK-B, CCK2R, GASR)
  Tag / fusion protein: Intron-LacZ-NLS (C terminal on backbone)
  Cloning method: Restriction Enzyme; 5′ cloning site FseI (unknown if destroyed); 3′ cloning site AscI (unknown if destroyed)
  Sequencing primers: 5′ Unknown
Terms and licenses: Academic/Nonprofit Terms; Industry Terms
How to cite: pEMS1495 was a gift from Elizabeth Simpson (Addgene plasmid # 29243 ; http://n2t.net/addgene:29243 ; RRID:Addgene_29243)
